Addgene plasmid #18596: T4 Lysozyme N140-[A] WT*
Depositing lab: Brian Matthews. Depositing organization: University of Oregon.
Backbone
  Vector backbone: pHS1403
  Backbone size w/o insert (bp): 5000
  Vector type: Bacterial Expression
Growth in bacteria
  Bacterial resistance: Ampicillin, 100 μg/mL
  Growth temperature: 37°C
  Growth strain: DH5alpha
  Copy number: High Copy
Gene/Insert
  Gene/Insert name: T4 Lysozyme (alt name: 31 or 20)
  Species: Bacteriophage T4
  Insert size (bp): 600
  Mutation: N140-[A] WT*
  GenBank ID: NP_049736
  Entrez Gene: e (a.k.a. T4p123)
  Cloning method: Restriction Enzyme; 5′ cloning site BamHI (not destroyed); 3′ cloning site HindIII (not destroyed)
  Sequencing primers: 5′ na; 3′ GGCGTATCACGAGGCCC
Terms and licenses: Academic/Nonprofit Terms; Industry Terms: Not Available to Industry
Depositor comments: The BamHI site is 27 bp from the ATG and the HindIII site is 115 bp from the stop.
How to cite: T4 Lysozyme N140-[A] WT* was a gift from Brian Matthews (Addgene plasmid # 18596 ; http://n2t.net/addgene:18596 ; RRID:Addgene_18596)
