[The description below was written by a language model from this plasmid's Addgene catalogue record.]
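Description:
T4 Lysozyme N140-[A] WT* is a bacterial expression plasmid built on the pHS1403 backbone (about 5 kb without the insert) that carries a mutant version of the bacteriophage T4 lysozyme gene (gene e). It is recorded as a high-copy plasmid maintained in E. coli under ampicillin selection. The record does not name the origin of replication, and it does not state which promoter drives expression of the insert. No feature table is provided, so the regulatory elements of the backbone cannot be described from the available information.

The insert is roughly 600 bp and was cloned by restriction digestion between BamHI (5′) and HindIII (3′), with both sites preserved. According to the depositor, the BamHI site lies 27 bp from the start codon and the HindIII site 115 bp from the stop codon, so the fragment includes short flanking untranslated regions around the lysozyme coding sequence. The mutation is listed as N140-[A] WT*. This notation most plausibly indicates an alanine inserted after asparagine 140, and WT* conventionally denotes the cysteine-free pseudo-wild-type T4 lysozyme background, although the record itself does not define either term. No fusion tags or reporters are listed.

The record does not state an intended use. Constructs of this type are generally used to produce a defined lysozyme variant in bacteria for purification and for biophysical or structural study, such as examining how a point mutation or single-residue insertion affects protein folding, stability and structure.
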