>Addgene plasmid #18596 | T4 Lysozyme N140-[A] WT* | addgene partial sequence | sequence record 24381 | 3primeUP
CNANTGAAAAAGCCCGCTCATTAGGCGGGCTCAGATCTGCTCATGTTTGACAGCTTATCATCGATAAGCT
TCGGCAATAAATTCTTGATATGTTTTCATATGTTTCCTTTAAATATTTTAATTAGTAATTGTCTATTCAA
GTAATTGTGAATATACTATCACAATTCCAAGAGAAAGTAAACAGCTTTATAGATTTTTATACGCGTCCCA
AGTGCCAGTTCTAAACGTTGTAATGACTCGTTTTGCGCGATTAGGTGTTTGTGCATTATACCATCTACTT
TTAGCTAAGTTAACTGCTGCTTCATCCCAGCGTTTTTGTTGAAGCATACGTAAAGAGTTAGTAAATCCTG
CCACACCGGTTTCTCCCATTTGGAAAACCATATTAATCAATGCAGCGCGACGAACCGCATCAAGAGAATC
ATAAACCGGTTTTAATTTAGCATTTCTCAGAATTCCGCGAACAGCAGCATCAACATCCTGATTAAAGAGT
TTTTCAGCCTCATCTTTTGTAATTACACCATTAGTATTACGCCCAATAGCTTTATCTAATTCAGATTTAG
CAGCATTAAGTGATGGACTTTTTGTAAGCAAATGACCGATGCCAATAGTGTAATAGCCTTCTGTGTCTTT
ATAGATTTTAAGTCTAAGACCTTCATCTATACGTAACATTTCAAATATATTCATAATACCTCCTAAGCAT
CGATGGATCCTGGTTCCTGTGTGAAATGGTTATCCGCTCACAATCCACACATTATACGAGCCGATGATAA
TTGTCACAGGGGANGGGAGTAGCTGACCTGTTCCGGGNGAATTGTACCGC
